>Addgene plasmid #39328 | pMSP1E3D1_D73C | depositor partial sequence | sequence record 49598 | gene
ACCATGGGTCATCATCATCATCATCACGATTATGATATTCCTACTACTGAGAATTTGTATTTTCAGGGTT
CTACCTTCAGTAAACTTCGCGAACAACTGGGCCCCGTGACGCAGGAATTTTGGTGCAACCTGGAAAAAGA
AACCGAGGGACTGCGTCAGGAAATGTCCAAAGATTTAGAAGAGGTGAAGGCCAAGGTTCAGCCATATCTC
GATGACTTTCAGAAAAAATGGCAGGAAGAGATGGAATTATATCGTCAAAAGGTGGAACCGCTGCGTGCGG
AACTGCAAGAGGGGGCACGCCAAAAACTCCATGAGCTCCAAGAGAAGCTCAGCCCATTAGGCGAAGAAAT
GCGCGATCGCGCCCGTGCACATGTTGATGCACTCCGGACTCATTTGGCGCCATATCTCGATGACTTTCAG
AAAAAATGGCAGGAAGAGATGGAATTATATCGTCAAAAGGTGGAACCGCTGCGTGCGGAACTGCAAGAGG
GGGCACGCCAAAAACTCCATGAGCTCCAAGAGAAGCTCAGCCCATTAGGCGAAGAAATGCGCGATCGCGC
CCGTGCACATGTTGATGCACTCCGGACTCATTTGGCGCCGTATTCGGATGAACTTCGCCAGCGTTTGGCC
GCACGTCTCGAGGCGCTGAAAGAAAACGGGGGTGCCCGCTTGGCTGAGTACCACGCGAAAGCGACAGAAC
ACCTGAGCACCTTGAGCGAAAAAGCGAAACCGGCGCTGGAAGATCTACGCCAGGGCTTATTGCCTGTTCT
TGAGAGCTTTAAAGTCAGTTTTCTGTCAGCTCTGGAAGAATATACTAAAAAGCTGAATACCCAGTAAGCT
T
