>Addgene plasmid #39328 | pMSP1E3D1_D73C | addgene partial sequence | sequence record 51378 | T7 5'-TAATACGACTCACTATAGGG-3'
TTCCCTCTAGAATATTTTGTTTAACTTTAAGAAGGAGATATACCATGGGTCATCATCATCATCATCACGA
TTATGATATTCCTACTACTGAGAATTTGTATTTTCAGGGTTCTACCTTCAGTAAACTTCGCGAACAACTG
GGCCCCGTGACGCAGGAATTTTGGTGCAACCTGGAAAAAGAAACCGAGGGACTGCGTCAGGAAATGTCCA
AAGATTTAGAAGAGGTGAAGGCCAAGGTTCAGCCATATCTCGATGACTTTCAGAAAAAATGGCAGGAAGA
GATGGAATTATATCGTCAAAAGGTGGAACCGCTGCGTGCGGAACTGCAAGAGGGGGCACGCCAAAAACTC
CATGAGCTCCAAGAGAAGCTCAGCCCATTAGGCGAAGAAATGCGCGATCGCGCCCGTGCACATGTTGATG
CACTCCGGACTCATTTGGCGCCATATCTCGATGACTTTCAGAAAAAATGGCAGGAAGAGATGGAATTATA
TCGTCAAAAGGTGGAACCGCTGCGTGCGGAACTGCAAGAGGGGGCACGCCAAAAACTCCATGAGCTCCAA
GAGAAGCTCAGCCCATTAGGCGAAGAAATGCGCGATCGCGCCCGTGCACATGTTGATGCACTCCGGACTC
ATTTGGCGCCGTATTCGGATGAACTTCGCCAGCGTTTGGCCGCACGTCTCGAGGCGCTGAAAGAAAACGG
GGGTGCCCGCTTGGCTGAGTACCACGCGAAAGCGACAGAACACCTGAGCACCTTGAGCGAAAAAGCGAAA
CCGGCGCTGG
