[The description below was written by a language model from this plasmid's Addgene catalogue record.]
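Description:
pMSP1E3D1_D73C is a bacterial expression plasmid built on the Novagen pET 28a backbone (about 5.3 kb without insert), carrying kanamycin resistance for selection and recorded as low copy. It is propagated in a standard cloning strain, while protein production relies on a DE3 lysogen host that supplies T7 RNA polymerase, because the insert is under the control of the T7 promoter typical of the pET system. No feature table accompanies the record, so other backbone elements such as the origin of replication or lac regulatory components are not explicitly listed.

The payload is a synthetic gene of roughly 840 bp encoding MSP1E3D1_D73C, a membrane scaffold protein derived from human apolipoprotein A-I (APOA1). It was inserted by restriction cloning between the NcoI and HindIII sites, both of which remain intact, and it carries an N-terminal 6xHis tag on the insert for metal-affinity purification. The variant is described as a cysteine mutant of MSP1E3D1, the name indicating an aspartate-to-cysteine substitution at position 73. A single introduced cysteine of this kind generally provides a unique thiol for site-specific chemical modification, such as attaching a fluorophore or other label, although the record does not state the intended application of the mutation.

Membrane scaffold proteins wrap around a small patch of phospholipid bilayer to form nanodiscs, and the associated publication concerns reconstitution of membrane proteins into such discs. This plasmid is therefore used to produce recombinant scaffold protein in E. coli for assembling nanodiscs that hold membrane proteins in a soluble, native-like lipid environment.
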