Addgene plasmid #39328: pMSP1E3D1_D73C
Depositing lab: Stephen Sligar. Depositing organization: University of Illinois at Urbana-Champaign. Publication: Chapter 11 - Reconstitution of membrane proteins in phospholipid bilayer nanodiscs. Ritchie TK, Grinkova YV, Bayburt TH, Denisov IG, Zolnerciks JK, Atkins WM, Sligar SG. Methods Enzymol. 2009;464:211-31. doi: 10.1016/S0076-6879(09)64011-8. PubMed 19903557.
Backbone
  Vector backbone: pET 28a
  Backbone manufacturer: Novagen
  Backbone size w/o insert (bp): 5300
  Vector type: Bacterial Expression
Growth in bacteria
  Bacterial resistance: Kanamycin, 50 μg/mL
  Growth temperature: 37°C
  Growth strain: DH5alpha
  Growth instructions: for protein expression use BL21gold(DE3); high oxygenation level
  Copy number: Low Copy
Gene/Insert
  Gene/Insert name: MSP1E3D1_D73C (alt names: membrane scaffold protein; APOA1)
  Species: synthetic gene
  Insert size (bp): 840
  Mutation: cys mutant of MSP1E3D1
  Entrez Gene: APOA1 (a.k.a. AMYLD3, HPALP2, apo(a))
  Promoter: T7
  Tag / fusion protein: 6xHis (N terminal on insert)
  Cloning method: Restriction Enzyme; 5′ cloning site Nco I (not destroyed); 3′ cloning site Hind III (not destroyed)
  Sequencing primers: 5′ T7; 3′ T7 term
Terms and licenses: Academic/Nonprofit Terms; Industry Terms: Not Available to Industry
How to cite: pMSP1E3D1_D73C was a gift from Stephen Sligar (Addgene plasmid # 39328 ; http://n2t.net/addgene:39328 ; RRID:Addgene_39328)
